>Addgene plasmid #132073 | pDONR221_SLC35F6 | addgene full sequence | sequence record 262961 | Addgene NGS Result
CTTTCCTGCGTTATCCCCTGATTCTGTGGATAACCGTATTACCGCCTTTGAGTGAGCTGATACCGCTCGC
CGCAGCCGAACGACCGAGCGCAGCGAGTCAGTGAGCGAGGAAGCGGAAGAGCGCCCAATACGCAAACCGC
CTCTCCCCGCGCGTTGGCCGATTCATTAATGCAGCTGGCACGACAGGTTTCCCGACTGGAAAGCGGGCAG
TGAGCGCAACGCAATTAATACGCGTACCGCTAGCCAGGAAGAGTTTGTAGAAACGCAAAAAGGCCATCCG
TCAGGATGGCCTTCTGCTTAGTTTGATGCCTGGCAGTTTATGGCGGGCGTCCTGCCCGCCACCCTCCGGG
CCGTTGCTTCACAACGTTCAAATCCGCTCCCGGCGGATTTGTCCTACTCAGGAGAGCGTTCACCGACAAA
CAACAGATAAAACGAAAGGCCCAGTCTTCCGACTGAGCCTTTCGTTTTATTTGATGCCTGGCAGTTCCCT
ACTCTCGCGTTAACGCTAGCATGGATGTTTTCCCAGTCACGACGTTGTAAAACGACGGCCAGTCTTAAGC
TCGGGCCCCAAATAATGATTTTATTTTGACTGATAGTGACCTGTTCGTTGCAACACATTGATGAGCAATG
CTTTTTTATAATGCCAACTTTGTACAAAAAAGCAGGCTCCACCATGGCCTGGACCAAGTACCAGCTGTTT
CTGGCAGGACTGATGCTGGTGACCGGAAGCATCAACACACTGTCCGCCAAGTGGGCTGATAATTTCATGG
CGGAAGGCTGCGGAGGATCTAAGGAGCACAGCTTCCAGCACCCTTTTCTGCAGGCCGTGGGCATGTTCCT
GGGCGAGTTTAGCTGCCTGGCCGCCTTTTACCTGCTGAGGTGTAGGGCAGCAGGACAGTCCGACAGCTCC
GTGGATCCACAGCAGCCCTTTAACCCTCTGCTGTTCCTGCCACCCGCCCTGTGCGATATGACCGGCACAA
GCCTGATGTATGTGGCCCTGAATATGACCTCCGCCTCTAGCTTCCAGATGCTGCGGGGCGCCGTGATCAT
CTTCACAGGCCTGTTTTCCGTGGCCTTCCTGGGCCGGAGACTGGTGCTGTCTCAGTGGCTGGGAATCCTG
GCAACCATCGCAGGACTGGTGGTGGTGGGACTGGCAGACCTGCTGTCCAAGCACGATTCTCAGCACAAGC
TGTCTGAAGTGATCACAGGCGACCTGCTGATCATCATGGCCCAGATCATCGTGGCCATCCAGATGGTGCT
GGAGGAGAAGTTCGTGTACAAGCACAACGTGCACCCACTGAGGGCAGTGGGAACCGAGGGCCTGTTCGGC
TTTGTGATCCTGTCCCTGCTGCTGGTGCCAATGTACTATATCCCCGCCGGCAGCTTTTCCGGCAATCCCA
GAGGCACACTGGAGGACGCCCTGGATGCCTTCTGCCAAGTGGGACAGCAGCCTCTGATCGCAGTGGCCCT
GCTGGGCAACATCTCCTCTATCGCCTTCTTTAATTTCGCCGGCATCTCTGTGACCAAGGAGCTGAGCGCC
ACCACAAGGATGGTGCTGGACTCTCTGCGCACAGTGGTCATCTGGGCACTGAGCCTGGCCCTGGGATGGG
AGGCATTTCACGCCCTGCAGATCCTGGGCTTCCTGATCCTGCTGATCGGCACCGCCCTGTATAACGGCCT
GCACAGGCCTCTGCTGGGCCGCCTGTCCAGGGGCAGACCACTGGCAGAGGAGTCTGAGCAGGAGCGGCTG
CTGGGAGGAACCAGAACACCCATCAATGATGCCAGCGACCCAGCTTTCTTGTACAAAGTTGGCATTATAA
GAAAGCATTGCTTATCAATTTGTTGCAACGAACAGGTCACTATCAGTCAAAATAAAATCATTATTTGCCA
TCCAGCTGATATCCCCTATAGTGAGTCGTATTACATGGTCATAGCTGTTTCCTGGCAGCTCTGGCCCGTG
TCTCAAAATCTCTGATGTTACATTGCACAAGATAAAAATATATCATCATGAACAATAAAACTGTCTGCTT
ACATAAACAGTAATACAAGGGGTGTTATGAGCCATATTCAACGGGAAACGTCGAGGCCGCGATTAAATTC
CAACATGGATGCTGATTTATATGGGTATAAATGGGCTCGCGATAATGTCGGGCAATCAGGTGCGACAATC
TATCGCTTGTATGGGAAGCCCGATGCGCCAGAGTTGTTTCTGAAACATGGCAAAGGTAGCGTTGCCAATG
ATGTTACAGATGAGATGGTCAGACTAAACTGGCTGACGGAATTTATGCCTCTTCCGACCATCAAGCATTT
TATCCGTACTCCTGATGATGCATGGTTACTCACCACTGCGATCCCCGGAAAAACAGCATTCCAGGTATTA
GAAGAATATCCTGATTCAGGTGAAAATATTGTTGATGCGCTGGCAGTGTTCCTGCGCCGGTTGCATTCGA
TTCCTGTTTGTAATTGTCCTTTTAACAGCGATCGCGTATTTCGTCTCGCTCAGGCGCAATCACGAATGAA
TAACGGTTTGGTTGATGCGAGTGATTTTGATGACGAGCGTAATGGCTGGCCTGTTGAACAAGTCTGGAAA
GAAATGCATAAACTTTTGCCATTCTCACCGGATTCAGTCGTCACTCATGGTGATTTCTCACTTGATAACC
TTATTTTTGACGAGGGGAAATTAATAGGTTGTATTGATGTTGGACGAGTCGGAATCGCAGACCGATACCA
GGATCTTGCCATCCTATGGAACTGCCTCGGTGAGTTTTCTCCTTCATTACAGAAACGGCTTTTTCAAAAA
TATGGTATTGATAATCCTGATATGAATAAATTGCAGTTTCATTTGATGCTCGATGAGTTTTTCTAATCAG
AATTGGTTAATTGGTTGTAACACTGGCAGAGCATTACGCTGACTTGACGGGACGGCGCAAGCTCATGACC
AAAATCCCTTAACGTGAGTTACGCGTCGTTCCACTGAGCGTCAGACCCCGTAGAAAAGATCAAAGGATCT
TCTTGAGATCCTTTTTTTCTGCGCGTAATCTGCTGCTTGCAAACAAAAAAACCACCGCTACCAGCGGTGG
TTTGTTTGCCGGATCAAGAGCTACCAACTCTTTTTCCGAAGGTAACTGGCTTCAGCAGAGCGCAGATACC
AAATACTGTTCTTCTAGTGTAGCCGTAGTTAGGCCACCACTTCAAGAACTCTGTAGCACCGCCTACATAC
CTCGCTCTGCTAATCCTGTTACCAGTGGCTGCTGCCAGTGGCGATAAGTCGTGTCTTACCGGGTTGGACT
CAAGACGATAGTTACCGGATAAGGCGCAGCGGTCGGGCTGAACGGGGGGTTCGTGCACACAGCCCAGCTT
GGAGCGAACGACCTACACCGAACTGAGATACCTACAGCGTGAGCTATGAGAAAGCGCCACGCTTCCCGAA
GGGAGAAAGGCGGACAGGTATCCGGTAAGCGGCAGGGTCGGAACAGGAGAGCGCACGAGGGAGCTTCCAG
GGGGAAACGCCTGGTATCTTTATAGTCCTGTCGGGTTTCGCCACCTCTGACTTGAGCGTCGATTTTTGTG
ATGCTCGTCAGGGGGGCGGAGCCTATGGAAAAACGCCAGCAACGCGGCCTTTTTACGGTTCCTGGCCTTT
TGCTGGCCTTTTGCTCACATGTT
Features (pLannotate 1.2.2; 10 found; start..end, strand, type, name):
    121..213     +  CDS            lacI (fragment): lac repressor; lacI; The lac repressor binds to the lac operator to inhibit transcription in E. coli. This inhibition can be relieved by adding lactose or isopropyl-β-D-thiogalactopyranoside (IPTG).
    268..295     -  terminator     rrnB T2 terminator: transcription terminator T2 from the E. coli rrnB gene
    427..470     +  terminator     rrnB T1 terminator: Escherichia coli rrnB; transcription terminator T1 from the E. coli rrnB gene
    517..553     -  CDS            lacZα (fragment): LacZα fragment of β-galactosidase; lacZ fragment
    569..668     +  protein_bind   attL1: mutant version of attL; recombination site for the Gateway® LR reaction LR Clonase™
    674..1786    +  CDS            SLC35F6: S35F6_HUMAN - Also known as C2orf18. Experimental evidence at protein level: Swiss-Prot protein existence level 1. Involved in the maintenance of mitochondrial membrane potential in pancreatic ductal adenocarcinoma (PDAC) cells. Promotes pancreatic ductal adenocarcinoma (PDAC) cell growth. May play a role as a nucleotide-sugar transporter. From Homo sapiens (Human).
   1788..1887    -  protein_bind   attL2: mutant version of attL; recombination site for the Gateway® LR reaction LR Clonase™
   1905..1923    -  promoter       T7 promoter: promoter for bacteriophage T7 RNA polymerase
   2057..2866    +  CDS            KanR: aminoglycoside phosphotransferase; aph(3')-Ia; confers resistance to kanamycin in bacteria or G418 (Geneticin®) in eukaryotes
   3013..3601    +  rep_origin     ori: high-copy-number ColE1/pMB1/pBR322/pUC origin of replication
