[The description below was written by a language model from this plasmid's Addgene catalogue record and pLannotate feature annotations shown in this document.]
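Description:
pDONR221_SLC35F6 is a Gateway entry clone built on the commercial pDONR221 backbone, carrying a codon-optimized open reading frame for human SLC35F6 (also known as C2orf18, ANT2BP, TANGO9 or FLJ20555). It belongs to a consortium collection of solute carrier (SLC) transporter clones assembled to support functional and drug-discovery studies of this protein family. The plasmid is about 3.7 kb in the sequenced record and is maintained in E. coli at high copy through a ColE1/pUC-type origin, with selection provided by a kanamycin resistance gene (aminoglycoside phosphotransferase).

The 1,113 bp SLC35F6 coding sequence sits between attL1 and attL2 recombination sites, which allow directional transfer of the ORF into any attR-containing destination vector by an LR Clonase reaction. Although the catalogue lists the vector type as mammalian expression, the feature table shows no eukaryotic promoter or polyadenylation signal, so expression depends on the destination vector chosen. rrnB T1 and T2 terminators lie upstream of the attL1 side and shield the insert from read-through transcription from the backbone. A T7 promoter lies just beyond attL2 and points back toward the insert on the opposite strand. Short lacI and lacZα fragments are annotated as backbone remnants with no evident functional role, and M13 forward and reverse primer sites are recorded for sequencing across the insert. No epitope tags or reporters are annotated. According to the protein annotation, SLC35F6 may act as a nucleotide-sugar transporter and has been linked to the maintenance of mitochondrial membrane potential and to cell growth in pancreatic ductal adenocarcinoma cells.
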