Addgene plasmid #132073: pDONR221_SLC35F6
Purpose: Gateway entry clone with codon-optimized ORF sequence for subcloning into custom expression vectors
Depositing lab: RESOLUTE Consortium & Giulio Superti-Furga. Depositing organization: CeMM Research Center for Molecular Medicine. Publication: The RESOLUTE consortium: unlocking SLC transporters for drug discovery. Superti-Furga G, Lackner D, Wiedmer T, Ingles-Prieto A, Barbosa B, Girardi E, Goldmann U, Gurtl B, Klavins K, Klimek C, Lindinger S, Lineiro-Retes E, Muller AC, Onstein S, Redinger G, Reil D, Sedlyarov V, Wolf G, Crawford M, Everley R, ... Steppan CM. Nat Rev Drug Discov. 2020 Jul;19(7):429-430. doi: 10.1038/d41573-020-00056-6. PubMed 32265506.
Backbone
  Vector backbone: pDONR221
  Backbone manufacturer: Thermo Fisher Scientific
  Backbone size w/o insert (bp): 2550
  Vector type: Mammalian Expression
Growth in bacteria
  Bacterial resistance: Kanamycin, 50 μg/mL
  Growth temperature: 37°C
  Growth strain: Stbl3
  Copy number: High Copy
Gene/Insert
  Gene/Insert name: SLC35F6 (alt name: FLJ20555, ANT2BP, TANGO9, C2orf18)
  Species: H. sapiens (human)
  Insert size (bp): 1113
  Entrez Gene: C2orf18 (a.k.a. ANT2BP, FLJ20555)
  Cloning method: Gateway Cloning
  Sequencing primers: 5′ M13-fwd; 3′ M13-rev
Terms and licenses: Academic/Nonprofit Terms; Industry Terms
Depositor comments: For more information on the full Resolute plasmid collection, please see www.addgene.org/depositor-collections/re-solute/. Please provide your feedback on this plasmid to the RESOLUTE consortium by filling out their RESOLUTE repository feedback form: https://forms.office.com/Pages/ResponsePage.aspx?id=0e05yklzmkS7rjFGQL4N7z4feCLQvEJAmVcOCM_u885UN1JJRko0Ukg4TVQwNTZLOUxPQVJWT1NHUCQlQCN0PWcu
How to cite: pDONR221_SLC35F6 was a gift from RESOLUTE Consortium & Giulio Superti-Furga (Addgene plasmid # 132073 ; http://n2t.net/addgene:132073 ; RRID:Addgene_132073)
