>Addgene plasmid #132073 | pDONR221_SLC35F6 | depositor partial sequence | sequence record 253546 | Codon-optimized ORF of SLC35F6
ATGGCCTGGACCAAGTACCAGCTGTTTCTGGCAGGACTGATGCTGGTGACCGGAAGCATCAACACACTGT
CCGCCAAGTGGGCTGATAATTTCATGGCGGAAGGCTGCGGAGGATCTAAGGAGCACAGCTTCCAGCACCC
TTTTCTGCAGGCCGTGGGCATGTTCCTGGGCGAGTTTAGCTGCCTGGCCGCCTTTTACCTGCTGAGGTGT
AGGGCAGCAGGACAGTCCGACAGCTCCGTGGATCCACAGCAGCCCTTTAACCCTCTGCTGTTCCTGCCAC
CCGCCCTGTGCGATATGACCGGCACAAGCCTGATGTATGTGGCCCTGAATATGACCTCCGCCTCTAGCTT
CCAGATGCTGCGGGGCGCCGTGATCATCTTCACAGGCCTGTTTTCCGTGGCCTTCCTGGGCCGGAGACTG
GTGCTGTCTCAGTGGCTGGGAATCCTGGCAACCATCGCAGGACTGGTGGTGGTGGGACTGGCAGACCTGC
TGTCCAAGCACGATTCTCAGCACAAGCTGTCTGAAGTGATCACAGGCGACCTGCTGATCATCATGGCCCA
GATCATCGTGGCCATCCAGATGGTGCTGGAGGAGAAGTTCGTGTACAAGCACAACGTGCACCCACTGAGG
GCAGTGGGAACCGAGGGCCTGTTCGGCTTTGTGATCCTGTCCCTGCTGCTGGTGCCAATGTACTATATCC
CCGCCGGCAGCTTTTCCGGCAATCCCAGAGGCACACTGGAGGACGCCCTGGATGCCTTCTGCCAAGTGGG
ACAGCAGCCTCTGATCGCAGTGGCCCTGCTGGGCAACATCTCCTCTATCGCCTTCTTTAATTTCGCCGGC
ATCTCTGTGACCAAGGAGCTGAGCGCCACCACAAGGATGGTGCTGGACTCTCTGCGCACAGTGGTCATCT
GGGCACTGAGCCTGGCCCTGGGATGGGAGGCATTTCACGCCCTGCAGATCCTGGGCTTCCTGATCCTGCT
GATCGGCACCGCCCTGTATAACGGCCTGCACAGGCCTCTGCTGGGCCGCCTGTCCAGGGGCAGACCACTG
GCAGAGGAGTCTGAGCAGGAGCGGCTGCTGGGAGGAACCAGAACACCCATCAATGATGCCAGC
